>Addgene plasmid #125565 | hRad51(G151D)–Cas9(D10A) | addgene full sequence | sequence record 244239 | Addgene NGS Result
ATATGCCAAGTACGCCCCCTATTGACGTCAATGACGGTAAATGGCCCGCCTGGCATTATGCCCAGTACAT
GACCTTATGGGACTTTCCTACTTGGCAGTACATCTACGTATTAGTCATCGCTATTACCATGGTGATGCGG
TTTTGGCAGTACATCAATGGGCGTGGATAGCGGTTTGACTCACGGGGATTTCCAAGTCTCCACCCCATTG
ACGTCAATGGGAGTTTGTTTTGGCACCAAAATCAACGGGACTTTCCAAAATGTCGTAACAACTCCGCCCC
ATTGACGCAAATGGGCGGTAGGCGTGTACGGTGGGAGGTCTATATAAGCAGAGCTGGTTTAGTGAACCGT
CAGATCCGCTAGAGATCCGCGGCCGCTAATACGACTCACTATAGGGAGAGCCGCCACCATGGCCCCAAAG
AAGAAGCGGAAGGTCGGTATCCACGGAGTCCCAGCAGCCGCGATGCAGATGCAGTTGGAAGCGAATGCAG
ATACTAGTGTCGAGGAAGAGTCATTTGGCCCGCAACCCATCTCGCGTTTAGAGCAATGTGGCATCAATGC
AAACGATGTGAAAAAATTAGAGGAAGCTGGATTCCACACGGTCGAAGCGGTCGCATACGCACCGAAAAAA
GAGCTGATCAACATCAAAGGCATCAGCGAGGCGAAAGCCGATAAGATTCTTGCAGAGGCGGCGAAATTAG
TTCCCATGGGATTTACGACGGCGACTGAGTTCCATCAACGTCGTTCCGAGATCATTCAAATCACGACCGG
AAGCAAGGAGTTGGATAAACTGCTTCAAGGAGGCATCGAAACTGGCTCGATCACTGAAATGTTTGGAGAG
TTTCGTACTGGCAAAACCCAGATCTGCCACACATTGGCCGTCACTTGCCAGCTTCCGATCGATCGTGATG
GGGGCGAGGGGAAGGCCATGTACATTGATACTGAGGGGACGTTTCGTCCCGAACGCCTTCTTGCGGTGGC
AGAGCGTTACGGCTTGTCAGGGTCTGATGTTCTTGACAATGTTGCCTATGCTCGCGCATTTAATACCGAC
CACCAGACGCAGCTTCTGTACCAAGCAAGCGCGATGATGGTAGAGTCTCGTTACGCTTTATTGATTGTTG
ACTCAGCAACAGCGTTGTACCGCACAGATTATTCTGGGCGCGGCGAATTGTCGGCACGCCAAATGCATTT
AGCCCGCTTTTTGCGTATGTTGCTGCGCCTTGCAGACGAATTTGGGGTGGCTGTGGTGATCACCAACCAA
GTTGTAGCACAGGTGGACGGTGCCGCTATGTTTGCCGCTGATCCGAAAAAACCCATCGGAGGGAATATTA
TCGCACATGCATCGACAACTCGCTTATATCTGCGTAAGGGCCGTGGAGAAACACGCATCTGCAAAATCTA
TGACTCCCCATGCCTGCCGGAGGCGGAAGCCATGTTCGCAATTAACGCAGATGGCGTAGGGGACGCCAAA
GATTCTGGTGGTTCTTCTGGTGGTTCTAGCGGCAGCGAGACTCCCGGGACCTCAGAGTCCGCCACACCCG
AAAGTTCTGGTGGTTCTTCTGGTGGTTCTGACAAGAAGTACAGCATCGGCCTGGCCATCGGCACCAACTC
TGTGGGCTGGGCCGTGATCACCGACGAGTACAAGGTGCCCAGCAAGAAATTCAAGGTGCTGGGCAACACC
GACCGGCACAGCATCAAGAAGAACCTGATCGGAGCCCTGCTGTTCGACAGCGGCGAAACAGCCGAGGCCA
CCCGGCTGAAGAGAACCGCCAGAAGAAGATACACCAGACGGAAGAACCGGATCTGCTATCTGCAAGAGAT
CTTCAGCAACGAGATGGCCAAGGTGGACGACAGCTTCTTCCACAGACTGGAAGAGTCCTTCCTGGTGGAA
GAGGATAAGAAGCACGAGCGGCACCCCATCTTCGGCAACATCGTGGACGAGGTGGCCTACCACGAGAAGT
ACCCCACCATCTACCACCTGAGAAAGAAACTGGTGGACAGCACCGACAAGGCCGACCTGCGGCTGATCTA
TCTGGCCCTGGCCCACATGATCAAGTTCCGGGGCCACTTCCTGATCGAGGGCGACCTGAACCCCGACAAC
AGCGACGTGGACAAGCTGTTCATCCAGCTGGTGCAGACCTACAACCAGCTGTTCGAGGAAAACCCCATCA
ACGCCAGCGGCGTGGACGCCAAGGCCATCCTGTCTGCCAGACTGAGCAAGAGCAGACGGCTGGAAAATCT
GATCGCCCAGCTGCCCGGCGAGAAGAAGAATGGCCTGTTCGGAAACCTGATTGCCCTGAGCCTGGGCCTG
ACCCCCAACTTCAAGAGCAACTTCGACCTGGCCGAGGATGCCAAACTGCAGCTGAGCAAGGACACCTACG
ACGACGACCTGGACAACCTGCTGGCCCAGATCGGCGACCAGTACGCCGACCTGTTTCTGGCCGCCAAGAA
CCTGTCCGACGCCATCCTGCTGAGCGACATCCTGAGAGTGAACACCGAGATCACCAAGGCCCCCCTGAGC
GCCTCTATGATCAAGAGATACGACGAGCACCACCAGGACCTGACCCTGCTGAAAGCTCTCGTGCGGCAGC
AGCTGCCTGAGAAGTACAAAGAGATTTTCTTCGACCAGAGCAAGAACGGCTACGCCGGCTACATTGACGG
CGGAGCCAGCCAGGAAGAGTTCTACAAGTTCATCAAGCCCATCCTGGAAAAGATGGACGGCACCGAGGAA
CTGCTCGTGAAGCTGAACAGAGAGGACCTGCTGCGGAAGCAGCGGACCTTCGACAACGGCAGCATCCCCC
ACCAGATCCACCTGGGAGAGCTGCACGCCATTCTGCGGCGGCAGGAAGATTTTTACCCATTCCTGAAGGA
CAACCGGGAAAAGATCGAGAAGATCCTGACCTTCCGCATACCCTACTACGTGGGCCCTCTGGCCAGGGGA
AACAGCAGATTCGCCTGGATGACCAGAAAGAGCGAGGAAACCATCACCCCCTGGAACTTCGAGGAAGTGG
TGGACAAGGGCGCTTCCGCCCAGAGCTTCATCGAGCGGATGACCAACTTCGATAAGAACCTGCCCAACGA
GAAGGTGCTGCCCAAGCACAGCCTGCTGTACGAGTACTTCACCGTGTATAACGAGCTGACCAAAGTGAAA
TACGTGACCGAGGGAATGAGAAAGCCCGCCTTCCTGAGCGGCGAGCAGAAAAAGGCCATCGTGGACCTGC
TGTTCAAGACCAACCGGAAAGTGACCGTGAAGCAGCTGAAAGAGGACTACTTCAAGAAAATCGAGTGCTT
CGACTCCGTGGAAATCTCCGGCGTGGAAGATCGGTTCAACGCCTCCCTGGGCACATACCACGATCTGCTG
AAAATTATCAAGGACAAGGACTTCCTGGACAATGAGGAAAACGAGGACATTCTGGAAGATATCGTGCTGA
CCCTGACACTGTTTGAGGACAGAGAGATGATCGAGGAACGGCTGAAAACCTATGCCCACCTGTTCGACGA
CAAAGTGATGAAGCAGCTGAAGCGGCGGAGATACACCGGCTGGGGCAGGCTGAGCCGGAAGCTGATCAAC
GGCATCCGGGACAAGCAGTCCGGCAAGACAATCCTGGATTTCCTGAAGTCCGACGGCTTCGCCAACAGAA
ACTTCATGCAGCTGATCCACGACGACAGCCTGACCTTTAAAGAGGACATCCAGAAAGCCCAGGTGTCCGG
CCAGGGCGATAGCCTGCACGAGCACATTGCCAATCTGGCCGGCAGCCCCGCCATTAAGAAGGGCATCCTG
CAGACAGTGAAGGTGGTGGACGAGCTCGTGAAAGTGATGGGCCGGCACAAGCCCGAGAACATCGTGATCG
AAATGGCCAGAGAGAACCAGACCACCCAGAAGGGACAGAAGAACAGCCGCGAGAGAATGAAGCGGATCGA
AGAGGGCATCAAAGAGCTGGGCAGCCAGATCCTGAAAGAACACCCCGTGGAAAACACCCAGCTGCAGAAC
GAGAAGCTGTACCTGTACTACCTGCAGAATGGGCGGGATATGTACGTGGACCAGGAACTGGACATCAACC
GGCTGTCCGACTACGATGTGGACCATATCGTGCCTCAGAGCTTTCTGAAGGACGACTCCATCGACAACAA
GGTGCTGACCAGAAGCGACAAGAACCGGGGCAAGAGCGACAACGTGCCCTCCGAAGAGGTCGTGAAGAAG
ATGAAGAACTACTGGCGGCAGCTGCTGAACGCCAAGCTGATTACCCAGAGAAAGTTCGACAATCTGACCA
AGGCCGAGAGAGGCGGCCTGAGCGAACTGGATAAGGCCGGCTTCATCAAGAGACAGCTGGTGGAAACCCG
GCAGATCACAAAGCACGTGGCACAGATCCTGGACTCCCGGATGAACACTAAGTACGACGAGAATGACAAG
CTGATCCGGGAAGTGAAAGTGATCACCCTGAAGTCCAAGCTGGTGTCCGATTTCCGGAAGGATTTCCAGT
TTTACAAAGTGCGCGAGATCAACAACTACCACCACGCCCACGACGCCTACCTGAACGCCGTCGTGGGAAC
CGCCCTGATCAAAAAGTACCCTAAGCTGGAAAGCGAGTTCGTGTACGGCGACTACAAGGTGTACGACGTG
CGGAAGATGATCGCCAAGAGCGAGCAGGAAATCGGCAAGGCTACCGCCAAGTACTTCTTCTACAGCAACA
TCATGAACTTTTTCAAGACCGAGATTACCCTGGCCAACGGCGAGATCCGGAAGCGGCCTCTGATCGAGAC
AAACGGCGAAACCGGGGAGATCGTGTGGGATAAGGGCCGGGATTTTGCCACCGTGCGGAAAGTGCTGAGC
ATGCCCCAAGTGAATATCGTGAAAAAGACCGAGGTGCAGACAGGCGGCTTCAGCAAAGAGTCTATCCTGC
CCAAGAGGAACAGCGATAAGCTGATCGCCAGAAAGAAGGACTGGGACCCTAAGAAGTACGGCGGCTTCGA
CAGCCCCACCGTGGCCTATTCTGTGCTGGTGGTGGCCAAAGTGGAAAAGGGCAAGTCCAAGAAACTGAAG
AGTGTGAAAGAGCTGCTGGGGATCACCATCATGGAAAGAAGCAGCTTCGAGAAGAATCCCATCGACTTTC
TGGAAGCCAAGGGCTACAAAGAAGTGAAAAAGGACCTGATCATCAAGCTGCCTAAGTACTCCCTGTTCGA
GCTGGAAAACGGCCGGAAGAGAATGCTGGCCTCTGCCGGCGAACTGCAGAAGGGAAACGAACTGGCCCTG
CCCTCCAAATATGTGAACTTCCTGTACCTGGCCAGCCACTATGAGAAGCTGAAGGGCTCCCCCGAGGATA
ATGAGCAGAAACAGCTGTTTGTGGAACAGCACAAGCACTACCTGGACGAGATCATCGAGCAGATCAGCGA
GTTCTCCAAGAGAGTGATCCTGGCCGACGCTAATCTGGACAAAGTGCTGTCCGCCTACAACAAGCACCGG
GATAAGCCCATCAGAGAGCAGGCCGAGAATATCATCCACCTGTTTACCCTGACCAATCTGGGAGCCCCTG
CCGCCTTCAAGTACTTTGACACCACCATCGACCGGAAGAGGTACACCAGCACCAAAGAGGTGCTGGACGC
CACCCTGATCCACCAGAGCATCACCGGCCTGTACGAGACACGGATCGACCTGTCTCAGCTGGGAGGCGAC
AAAAGGCCGGCGGCCACGAAAAAGGCCGGCCAGGCAAAAAAGAAAAAGTGACCGGTCATCATCACCATCA
CCATTGAGTTTAAACCCGCTGATCAGCCTCGACTGTGCCTTCTAGTTGCCAGCCATCTGTTGTTTGCCCC
TCCCCCGTGCCTTCCTTGACCCTGGAAGGTGCCACTCCCACTGTCCTTTCCTAATAAAATGAGGAAATTG
CATCGCATTGTCTGAGTAGGTGTCATTCTATTCTGGGGGGTGGGGTGGGGCAGGACAGCAAGGGGGAGGA
TTGGGAAGACAATAGCAGGCATGCTGGGGATGCGGTGGGCTCTATGGCTTCTGAGGCGGAAAGAACCAGC
TGGGGCTCGATACCGTCGACCTCTAGCTAGAGCTTGGCGTAATCATGGTCATAGCTGTTTCCTGTGTGAA
ATTGTTATCCGCTCACAATTCCACACAACATACGAGCCGGAAGCATAAAGTGTAAAGCCTAGGGTGCCTA
ATGAGTGAGCTAACTCACATTAATTGCGTTGCGCTCACTGCCCGCTTTCCAGTCGGGAAACCTGTCGTGC
CAGCTGCATTAATGAATCGGCCAACGCGCGGGGAGAGGCGGTTTGCGTATTGGGCGCTCTTCCGCTTCCT
CGCTCACTGACTCGCTGCGCTCGGTCGTTCGGCTGCGGCGAGCGGTATCAGCTCACTCAAAGGCGGTAAT
ACGGTTATCCACAGAATCAGGGGATAACGCAGGAAAGAACATGTGAGCAAAAGGCCAGCAAAAGGCCAGG
AACCGTAAAAAGGCCGCGTTGCTGGCGTTTTTCCATAGGCTCCGCCCCCCTGACGAGCATCACAAAAATC
GACGCTCAAGTCAGAGGTGGCGAAACCCGACAGGACTATAAAGATACCAGGCGTTTCCCCCTGGAAGCTC
CCTCGTGCGCTCTCCTGTTCCGACCCTGCCGCTTACCGGATACCTGTCCGCCTTTCTCCCTTCGGGAAGC
GTGGCGCTTTCTCATAGCTCACGCTGTAGGTATCTCAGTTCGGTGTAGGTCGTTCGCTCCAAGCTGGGCT
GTGTGCACGAACCCCCCGTTCAGCCCGACCGCTGCGCCTTATCCGGTAACTATCGTCTTGAGTCCAACCC
GGTAAGACACGACTTATCGCCACTGGCAGCAGCCACTGGTAACAGGATTAGCAGAGCGAGGTATGTAGGC
GGTGCTACAGAGTTCTTGAAGTGGTGGCCTAACTACGGCTACACTAGAAGAACAGTATTTGGTATCTGCG
CTCTGCTGAAGCCAGTTACCTTCGGAAAAAGAGTTGGTAGCTCTTGATCCGGCAAACAAACCACCGCTGG
TAGCGGTGGTTTTTTTGTTTGCAAGCAGCAGATTACGCGCAGAAAAAAAGGATCTCAAGAAGATCCTTTG
ATCTTTTCTACGGGGTCTGACGCTCAGTGGAACGAAAACTCACGTTAAGGGATTTTGGTCATGAGATTAT
CAAAAAGGATCTTCACCTAGATCCTTTTAAATTAAAAATGAAGTTTTAAATCAATCTAAAGTATATATGA
GTAAACTTGGTCTGACAGTTACCAATGCTTAATCAGTGAGGCACCTATCTCAGCGATCTGTCTATTTCGT
TCATCCATAGTTGCCTGACTCCCCGTCGTGTAGATAACTACGATACGGGAGGGCTTACCATCTGGCCCCA
GTGCTGCAATGATACCGCGAGACCCACGCTCACCGGCTCCAGATTTATCAGCAATAAACCAGCCAGCCGG
AAGGGCCGAGCGCAGAAGTGGTCCTGCAACTTTATCCGCCTCCATCCAGTCTATTAATTGTTGCCGGGAA
GCTAGAGTAAGTAGTTCGCCAGTTAATAGTTTGCGCAACGTTGTTGCCATTGCTACAGGCATCGTGGTGT
CACGCTCGTCGTTTGGTATGGCTTCATTCAGCTCCGGTTCCCAACGATCAAGGCGAGTTACATGATCCCC
CATGTTGTGCAAAAAAGCGGTTAGCTCCTTCGGTCCTCCGATCGTTGTCAGAAGTAAGTTGGCCGCAGTG
TTATCACTCATGGTTATGGCAGCACTGCATAATTCTCTTACTGTCATGCCATCCGTAAGATGCTTTTCTG
TGACTGGTGAGTACTCAACCAAGTCATTCTGAGAATAGTGTATGCGGCGACCGAGTTGCTCTTGCCCGGC
GTCAATACGGGATAATACCGCGCCACATAGCAGAACTTTAAAAGTGCTCATCATTGGAAAACGTTCTTCG
GGGCGAAAACTCTCAAGGATCTTACCGCTGTTGAGATCCAGTTCGATGTAACCCACTCGTGCACCCAACT
GATCTTCAGCATCTTTTACTTTCACCAGCGTTTCTGGGTGAGCAAAAACAGGAAGGCAAAATGCCGCAAA
AAAGGGAATAAGGGCGACACGGAAATGTTGAATACTCATACTCTTCCTTTTTCAATATTATTGAAGCATT
TATCAGGGTTATTGTCTCATGAGCGGATACATATTTGAATGTATTTAGAAAAATAAACAAATAGGGGTTC
CGCGCACATTTCCCCGAAAAGTGCCACCTGACGTCGACGGATCGGGAGATCGATCTCCCGATCCCCTAGG
GTCGACTCTCAGTACAATCTGCTCTGATGCCGCATAGTTAAGCCAGTATCTGCTCCCTGCTTGTGTGTTG
GAGGTCGCTGAGTAGTGCGCGAGCAAAATTTAAGCTACAACAAGGCAAGGCTTGACCGACAATTGCATGA
AGAATCTGCTTAGGGTTAGGCGTTTTGCGCTGCTTCGCGATGTACGGGCCAGATATACGCGTTGACATTG
ATTATTGACTAGTTATTAATAGTAATCAATTACGGGGTCATTAGTTCATAGCCCATATATGGAGTTCCGC
GTTACATAACTTACGGTAAATGGCCCGCCTGGCTGACCGCCCAACGACCCCCGCCCATTGACGTCAATAA
TGACGTATGTTCCCATAGTAACGCCAATAGGGACTTTCCATTGACGTCAATGGGTGGAGTATTTACGGTA
AACTGCCCACTTGGCAGTACATCAAGTGTATC
Features (pLannotate 1.2.2; 19 found; start..end, strand, type, name):
    132..335     +  promoter       CMV promoter: human cytomegalovirus (CMV) immediate early promoter
    377..395     +  promoter       T7 promoter: promoter for bacteriophage T7 RNA polymerase
    460..1473    +  CDS            RAD51: RAD51_HUMAN - Also known as RAD51A, RECA. Experimental evidence at protein level: Swiss-Prot protein existence level 1. Plays an important role in homologous strand exchange, a key step in DNA repair through homologous recombination (HR) (PubMed:28575658). Binds to single and double-stranded DNA and exhibits DNA-dependent ATPase activity. Catalyzes the recognition of homology and strand exchange between homologous DNA partners to form a joint molecule between a processed DNA break and the repair template. Binds to single-stranded DNA in an ATP-dependent manner to form nucleoprotein filaments w
   1474..1569    +  CDS            ABE(7.10) (fragment): adenine base editor comprising wild-type E. coli TadA fused to the evolved TadA*(7.10) mutant (Gaudelli et al., 2017)
   1570..3285    +  CDS            Cas9(N): N-terminal portion of Streptococcus pyogenes Cas9 (Zetsche et al., 2015)
   3172..5670    +  CDS            Cas9(C): C-terminal portion of Streptococcus pyogenes Cas9 (Zetsche et al., 2015)
   5671..5718    +  CDS            nucleoplasmin NLS: bipartite nuclear localization signal from nucleoplasmin
   5773..5997    +  polyA_signal   bGH poly(A) signal: bovine growth hormone polyadenylation signal
   6001..6022    +  promoter       SV40 promoter (fragment): SV40 enhancer and early promoter
   6027..6043    +  misc_feature   MCS (fragment): pBluescript multiple cloning site
   6092..6108    -  protein_bind   lac operator: The lac repressor binds to the lac operator to inhibit transcription in E. coli. This inhibition can be relieved by adding lactose or isopropyl-β-D-thiogalactopyranoside (IPTG). lac repressor encoded by lacI
   6116..6146    -  promoter       lac promoter: promoter for the E. coli lac operon
   6161..6182    -  protein_bind   CAP binding site: CAP binding activates transcription in the presence of cAMP. E. coli catabolite activator protein
   6195..6287    -  CDS            lacI (fragment): lac repressor; lacI; The lac repressor binds to the lac operator to inhibit transcription in E. coli. This inhibition can be relieved by adding lactose or isopropyl-β-D-thiogalactopyranoside (IPTG).
   6470..7058    -  rep_origin     ori: high-copy-number ColE1/pMB1/pBR322/pUC origin of replication
   7229..8089    -  CDS            AmpR: β-lactamase; bla; confers resistance to ampicillin, carbenicillin, and related antibiotics
   8090..8194    -  promoter       AmpR promoter: bla
   8265..8309    -  misc_feature   bom (fragment): basis of mobility region from pBR322
   8464..131     +  enhancer       CMV enhancer (across the origin): human cytomegalovirus immediate early enhancer
