[The description below was written by a language model from this plasmid's Addgene catalogue record and pLannotate feature annotations shown in this document.]
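Description:
hRad51(G151D)–Cas9(D10A), also called RDN, is an 8.7 kb mammalian expression and CRISPR plasmid built on a CMV-promoter backbone of about 3.3 kb. It is propagated in E. coli through a high-copy ColE1/pUC-type origin and selected with ampicillin via the β-lactamase gene. Residual backbone elements such as a lac promoter/operator, a lacI fragment, short SV40 promoter and MCS fragments and a bom fragment appear to be cloning remnants. The table shows no mammalian selection marker, so the plasmid appears suited to transient transfection.

The payload is a single open reading frame driven by the CMV enhancer and immediate-early promoter. A T7 promoter lies just upstream of the coding sequence, and a bovine growth hormone polyadenylation signal terminates the transcript. Human RAD51, the recombinase that forms nucleoprotein filaments and catalyses strand exchange in homologous recombination, sits at the N-terminus and carries the G151D substitution according to the catalogue entry. It is followed by a roughly 96 bp segment that the annotation tool matched to an adenine base editor fragment. Given its size and position, this is most likely just the flexible linker shared with base editor constructs rather than any deaminase sequence. Next comes full-length Streptococcus pyogenes Cas9, annotated as overlapping N- and C-terminal portions. The record describes it as the D10A nickase, which cuts only one DNA strand. A bipartite nucleoplasmin nuclear localization signal ends the fusion.

No guide RNA cassette is annotated, so a guide would need to be supplied separately. The associated publication title indicates that such hRad51–Cas9 nickase fusions are used to mediate homology-directed repair without double-stranded breaks.
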