Addgene plasmid #125565: hRad51(G151D)–Cas9(D10A)
Purpose: Expresses the Rad51(G151D)–Cas9(D10A) fusion construct in mammalian cells under CMV promoter
Depositing lab: David Liu. Depositing organization: Broad Institute. Publication: Development of hRad51-Cas9 nickase fusions that mediate HDR without double-stranded breaks. Rees HA, Yeh WH, Liu DR. Nat Commun. 2019 May 17;10(1):2212. doi: 10.1038/s41467-019-09983-4. PubMed 31101808.
Backbone
  Vector backbone: CMV
  Backbone size w/o insert (bp): 3300
  Total vector size (bp): 8712
  Vector type: Mammalian Expression, CRISPR
Growth in bacteria
  Bacterial resistance: Ampicillin, 100 μg/mL
  Growth temperature: 37°C
  Growth strain: DH5alpha
  Copy number: Unknown
Gene/Insert
  Gene/Insert name: Rad51(G151D)–Cas9(D10A) (alt name: RDN)
  Species: H. sapiens (human)
  Entrez Gene: RAD51 (a.k.a. BRCC5, FANCR, HRAD51, HsRad51, HsT16930, MRMV2, RAD51A, RECA)
Terms and licenses: Academic/Nonprofit Terms; Industry Terms: Not Available to Industry
How to cite: hRad51(G151D)–Cas9(D10A) was a gift from David Liu (Addgene plasmid # 125565 ; http://n2t.net/addgene:125565 ; RRID:Addgene_125565)
